>Addgene plasmid #50283 | pICH71342 | depositor full sequence | sequence record 75040 | Full Sequence
AATGTGAGACCACGAAGTGGCTCTTCAGTGGACGAAAGGGCCTCGTGATACGCCTATTTTTATAGGTTAA
TGTCATGATAATAATGGTTTCTTAGACGTCAGGTGGCACTTTTCGGGGAAATGTGCGCGGAACCCCTATT
TGTTTATTTTTCTAAATACATTCAAATATGTATCCGCTCATGAGACAATAACCCTGATAAATGCTTCAAT
AATATTGAAAAAGGAAGAGTATGCGCTCACGCAACTGGTCCAGAACCTTGACCGAACGCAGCGGTGGTAA
CGGCGCAGTGGCGGTTTTCATGGCTTGTTATGACTGTTTTTTTGGGGTACAGTCTATGCCTCGGGCATCC
AAGCAGCAAGCGCGTTACGCCGTGGGTCGATGTTTGATGTTATGGAGCAGCAACGATGTTACGCAGCAGG
GCAGTCGCCCTAAAACAAAGTTAAACATCATGAGGGAAGCGGTGATCGCCGAAGTATCGACTCAACTATC
AGAGGTAGTTGGCGTCATCGAGCGCCATCTCGAACCGACGTTGCTGGCCGTACATTTGTACGGCTCCGCA
GTGGATGGCGGCCTGAAGCCACACAGCGATATTGATTTGCTGGTTACGGTGACCGTAAGGCTTGATGAAA
CAACGCGGCGAGCTTTGATCAACGACCTTTTGGAAACTTCGGCTTCCCCTGGAGAGAGCGAGATTCTCCG
CGCTGTAGAAGTCACCATTGTTGTGCACGACGACATCATTCCGTGGCGTTATCCAGCTAAGCGCGAACTG
CAATTTGGAGAATGGCAGCGCAATGACATTCTTGCAGGTATCTTCGAGCCAGCCACGATCGACATTGATC
TGGCTATCTTGCTGACAAAAGCAAGAGAACATAGCGTTGCCTTGGTAGGTCCAGCGGCGGAGGAACTCTT
TGATCCGGTTCCTGAACAGGATCTATTTGAGGCGCTAAATGAAACCTTAACGCTATGGAACTCGCCGCCC
GACTGGGCTGGCGATGAGCGAAATGTAGTGCTTACGTTGTCCCGCATTTGGTACAGCGCAGTAACCGGCA
AAATCGCGCCGAAGGATGTCGCTGCCGACTGGGCAATGGAGCGCCTGCCGGCCCAGTATCAGCCCGTCAT
ACTTGAAGCTAGACAGGCTTATCTTGGACAAGAAGAAGATCGCTTGGCCTCGCGCGCAGATCAGTTGGAA
GAATTTGTCCATTACGTAAAAGGCGAGATCACCAAGGTAGTCGGCAAATAACTGTCAGACCAAGTTTACT
CATATATACTTTAGATTGATTTAAAACTTCATTTTTAATTTAAAAGGATCTAGGTGAAGATCCTTTTTGA
TAATCTCATGACCAAAATCCCTTAACGTGAGTTTTCGTTCCACTGAGCGTCAGACCCCGTAGAAAAGATC
AAAGGATCTTCTTGAGATCCTTTTTTTCTGCGCGTAATCTGCTGCTTGCAAACAAAAAAACCACCGCTAC
CAGCGGTGGTTTGTTTGCCGGATCAAGAGCTACCAACTCTTTTTCCGAAGGTAACTGGCTTCAGCAGAGC
GCAGATACCAAATACTGTCCTTCTAGTGTAGCCGTAGTTAGGCCACCACTTCAAGAACTCTGTAGCACCG
CCTACATACCTCGCTCTGCTAATCCTGTTACCAGTGGCTGCTGCCAGTGGCGATAAGTCGTGTCTTACCG
GGTTGGACTCAAGACGATAGTTACCGGATAAGGCGCAGCGGTCGGGCTGAACGGGGGGTTCGTGCACACA
GCCCAGCTTGGAGCGAACGACCTACACCGAACTGAGATACCTACAGCGTGAGCTATGAGAAAGCGCCACG
CTTCCCGAAGGGAGAAAGGCGGACAGGTATCCGGTAAGCGGCAGGGTCGGAACAGGAGAGCGCACGAGGG
AGCTTCCAGGGGGAAACGCCTGGTATCTTTATAGTCCTGTCGGGTTTCGCCACCTCTGACTTGAGCGTCG
ATTTTTGTGATGCTCGTCAGGGGGGCGGAGCCTATGGAAAAACGCCAGCAACGCGGCCTTTTTACGGTTC
CTGGCCTTTTGCTGGCCTTTTGCTCACATGTTCTTTCCTGCGTTATCCCCTGATTCTGTGGATAACCGTA
TTACCGCCTTTGAGTGAGCTGATACCGCTCGCCGCAGCCGAACGACCGAGCGCAGCGAGTCAGTGAGCGA
GGAAGCGGAAGAGCGCCCAATACGCAAACCGCCTCTCCCCGCGCGTTGGCCGATTCATTAATCACTCTGT
GGTCTCAGGAGAATATCATTTTTAAGTAAAATTTTGAATTCAAATGTTACGTGTATTATTTAATTCATCA
ATTTGCCTTGTCATAGCGAGTACATTACAAACATCACATATATTTGATTGATTGTCAAAAAATATCAAAA
TATATATCAATTTTAAGAGGTATAGGTGTCTAATATGTACTAGCCCTAATTTAAATATCTAAATTAATTA
TTCGGATGAATCTATATACCATCTTTTTAATGGACACCCAAAATCACACATCAAACATCATATACATGTT
GAAAACATATTATTGATATAGCTACATATATGTTTTAATATAAATAAAAGACGAGTCATATATTCAAAAA
TTAAGAATCAAATAATTTTAATTTATTTAATATTCAAAACTTAATACTATTTAAATTTAGATATTCTAAT
TTTAATACACGTCTGATAAAATAGATGAGGACTAAATAAATAATTTGAGACTATCTTTTCTTTATTTGGC
GGCCCACAAATAATTTAGATTCTCGTAACCCCCTCTTTTTCTCTCACTGAAAAAGCACAATCCGTGTCCA
AACACAAAGAAGCACTCGACACCGTAGATCTCCATTCAGATCAACGGCTTATATTCAGTTTTCTCCATTC
ACGTGGATCGACATTCTTATCCGTCCGATTATCAATAAATTTCCCAAAATTTAGCGGCCATGATTTTAAC
CCCGCCTCATTTCAAACCGCCCACGAAATCCTCGACGCCCAAATTCACCAACTATAAATAGCCACCACCA
TCCCCTTCATCAATCATCAAATTTCATAACCCTAGAATCATCACCTTTTTCAAATTTC
Features (pLannotate 1.2.2; 6 found; start..end, strand, type, name):
    126..230     +  promoter       AmpR promoter: bla
    221..301     -  CDS            int (fragment): INT2_ECOLX - Protein inferred from homology: Swiss-Prot protein existence level 3. Putative integrase believed to be involved in the insertion of antibiotic resistance genes into plasmids and transposons. From Escherichia coli.
    387..443     +  CDS            GmR (fragment): gentamycin acetyltransferase; aacC1; confers resistance to gentamycin
    450..1238    +  CDS            aadA: S3AD_ECOLX - Experimental evidence at protein level: Swiss-Prot protein existence level 1. Mediates bacterial resistance to the antibiotics streptomycin and spectinomycin. From Escherichia coli.
   1412..2000    +  rep_origin     ori: high-copy-number ColE1/pMB1/pBR322/pUC origin of replication
   2183..2232    +  CDS            lacI (fragment): lac repressor; lacI; The lac repressor binds to the lac operator to inhibit transcription in E. coli. This inhibition can be relieved by adding lactose or isopropyl-β-D-thiogalactopyranoside (IPTG).
