[The description below was written by a language model from this plasmid's Addgene catalogue record and pLannotate feature annotations shown in this document.]
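Description:
pICH71342 is a level 0 part plasmid from a Golden Gate modular cloning (MoClo) toolbox for plants, built in the pICH41295 backbone and catalogued as a plant expression vector, although it is a source of a standardized DNA part and not a complete expression unit. It is a small (about 3.1 kb) high-copy plasmid maintained in E. coli through a ColE1/pUC-type origin and selected with spectinomycin. Resistance comes from the aadA aminoglycoside adenylyltransferase gene, which the feature table places downstream of a bla-type promoter. The short annotated fragments of an integron integrase, a gentamicin acetyltransferase gene and lacI appear to be non-functional remnants carried along with the resistance cassette and backbone.

The payload is the promoter and 5' untranslated region of a histone H4 gene from tomato (Solanum lycopersicum). The automated annotation does not detect this insert, so its position and length are not marked in the feature table, and it presumably lies in the unannotated region beyond the origin. Internal BsaI and BbsI (BpiI) recognition sites were removed by point mutation so that the part is compatible with type IIS assembly. The fragment was cloned via BpiI sites that were destroyed in the process, and it can be released with BsaI.

In use, the promoter and 5'UTR module would be combined in a one-pot Golden Gate reaction with coding sequence and terminator modules to assemble a transcription unit. Such units can then be built into multigene constructs for plant expression. The record gives no expression data for this promoter.
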