Addgene plasmid #50283: pICH71342
Depositing lab: Sylvestre Marillonnet. Depositing organization: Leibniz Institute of Plant Biochemistry (IPB). Publication: A golden gate modular cloning toolbox for plants. Engler C, Youles M, Gruetzner R, Ehnert TM, Werner S, Jones JD, Patron NJ, Marillonnet S. ACS Synth Biol. 2014 Nov 21;3(11):839-43. doi: 10.1021/sb4001504. Epub 2014 Feb 20. PubMed 24933124.
Backbone
  Vector backbone: pICH41295
  Vector type: plant expression
Growth in bacteria
  Bacterial resistance: Spectinomycin, 50 μg/mL
  Growth temperature: 37°C
  Growth strain: DH5alpha
  Copy number: High Copy
Gene/Insert
  Gene/Insert name: promoter and 5'UTR, H4 (S. lycopersicum)
  Mutation: BsaI/BbsI sites removed by point-mutation
  Cloning method: Restriction Enzyme; 5′ cloning site BpiI (destroyed during cloning); 3′ cloning site BpiI (destroyed during cloning)
Terms and licenses: Academic/Nonprofit Terms; Industry Terms: Not Available to Industry
Depositor comments: insert can be released with BsaI
How to cite: pICH71342 was a gift from Sylvestre Marillonnet (Addgene plasmid # 50283)
