>Addgene plasmid #50283 | pICH71342 | addgene partial sequence | sequence record 76615 | pBR322ori-F 5'-GGGAAACGCCTGGTATCTTT-3'
GACTTGAGCGTCGATTTTTGTGATGCTCGTCAGGGGGGCGGAGCCTATGGAAAAACGCCAGCAACGCGGC
CTTTTTACGGTTCCTGGCCTTTTGCTGGCCTTTTGCTCACATGTTCTTTCCTGCGTTATCCCCTGATTCT
GTGGATAACCGTATTACCGCCTTTGAGTGAGCTGATACCGCTCGCCGCAGCCGAACGACCGAGCGCAGCG
AGTCAGTGAGCGAGGAAGCGGAAGAGCGCCCAATACGCAAACCGCCTCTCCCCGCGCGTTGGCCGATTCA
TTAATCACTCTGTGGTCTCAGGAGAATATCATTTTTAAGTAAAATTTTGAATTCAAATGTTACGTGTATT
ATTTAATTCATCAATTTGCCTTGTCATAGCGAGTACATTACAAACATCACATATATTTGATTGATTGTCA
AAAAATATCAAAATATATATCAATTTTAAGAGGTATAGGTGTCTAATATGTACTAGCCCTAATTTAAATA
TCTAAATTAATTATTCGGATGAATCTATATACCATCTTTTTAATGGACACCCAAAATCACACATCAAACA
TCATATACATGTTGAAAACATATTATTGATATAGCTACATATATGTTTTAATATAAATAAAAGACGAGTC
ATATATTCAAAAATTAAGAATCAAATAATTTTAATTTATTTAATATTCAAAACTTAATACTATTTAAATT
TAGATATTCTAATTTTAATACACGTCTGATAAAATAGATGAGGACTAAATAAATAATTTGAGACTATCTT
TTCTTTATTTGGCGGCCCACAAATAATTTAGATTCTCGTAACCCCCTCTTTTTCTCTCACTGAAAAAGCA
CAATCCGTGTCCAAACACAAAGAAGCACTCGACACCGTAGATCTCCATTCAGATCAACGGCTTATATTCA
GTTTTCTCCATTCACGTGGATCGACATTCTTATCCGTCCGATTATCAATAAATTTCCCAAAATTTAGCGG
