>Addgene plasmid #50283 | pICH71342 | addgene partial sequence | sequence record 76724 | AmpSeq-F 5'-ctcatgagcggatacatatttgaa-3'
GTGCCACCTGACGTCTAAGAAACCATTATTATCATGACATTAACCTATAAAAATAGGCGTATCACGAGGC
CCTTTCGTCCACTGAAGAGCCACTTCGTGGTCTCACATTGAAATTTGAAAAAGGTGATGATTCTAGGGTT
ATGAAATTTGATGATTGATGAAGGGGATGGTGGTGGCTATTTATAGTTGGTGAATTTGGGCGTCGAGGAT
TTCGTGGGCGGTTTGAAATGAGGCGGGGTTAAAATCATGGCCGCTAAATTTTGGGAAATTTATTGATAAT
CGGACGGATAAGAATGTCGATCCACGTGAATGGAGAAAACTGAATATAAGCCGTTGATCTGAATGGAGAT
CTACGGTGTCGAGTGCTTCTTTGTGTTTGGACACGGATTGTGCTTTTTCAGTGAGAGAAAAAGAGGGGGT
TACGAGAATCTAAATTATTTGTGGGCCGCCAAATAAAGAAAAGATAGTCTCAAATTATTTATTTAGTCCT
CATCTATTTTATCAGACGTGTATTAAAATTAGAATATCTAAATTTAAATAGTATTAAGTTTTGAATATTA
AATAAATTAAAATTATTTGATTCTTAATTTTTGAATATATGACTCGTCTTTTATTTATATTAAAACATAT
ATGTAGCTATATCAATAATATGTTTTCAACATGTATATGATGTTTGATGTGTGATTTTGGGTGTCCATTA
AAAAGATGGTATATAGATTCATCCGAATAATTAATTTAGATATTTAAATTAGGGCTAGTACATATTAGAC
ACCTATACCTCTTAAAATTGATATATATTTTGATATTTTTTGACAATCAATCAAATATATGTGATGTTTG
TAATGTACTCGCTATGACAAGGCAAATTGATGAATTAAATAATACACGTAACATTTGAATTCAAAATTTT
ACTTAAAAATGATATTCTCCTGAGACCACAGA
